Addgene plasmid #86272: pFETCh_HBP1
Purpose: Donor vector for 3' FLAG tag of human HBP1
Depositing lab: Eric Mendenhall & Richard M. Myers. Depositing organization: University of Alabama in Huntsville. Publication: CETCh-seq: CRISPR epitope tagging ChIP-seq of DNA-binding proteins. Savic D, Partridge EC, Newberry KM, Smith SB, Meadows SK, Roberts BS, Mackiewicz M, Mendenhall EM, Myers RM. Genome Res. 2015 Sep 9. 10.1101/gr.193540.115 PubMed 26355004.
Backbone
  Vector backbone: pFETCh_Donor
  Vector type: CRISPR
Growth in bacteria
  Bacterial resistance: Kanamycin, 50 μg/mL
  Growth temperature: 37°C
  Growth strain: DH5alpha
  Copy number: High Copy
Gene/Insert
  Gene/Insert name: HBP1 homology arms
  Species: H. sapiens (human)
  Entrez Gene: HBP1
  Tag / fusion protein: 3XFLAG-P2A-NeoR (C terminal on insert)
  Cloning method: Gibson Cloning
  Sequencing primers: 5′ acgcctgtgaaaccgtacta; 3′ aactgttgggaagggcgatc
Terms and licenses: Academic/Nonprofit Terms; Industry Terms: Not Available to Industry
Depositor comments: This plasmid was co-transfected along with PX458_HBP1_1 into HepG2 cells, and genomic editing was verified by PCR. We performed ChIP-seq on this cell line using anti-FLAG Sigma F1804 and obtained data that passed our quality tests. Immunoprecipitation with anti-FLAG Sigma F1804 followed by mass spectrometry identified HBP1. All released data, including ChIP-seq files and validation data, are available at the ENCODE web portal: https://www.encodeproject.org/search/?searchTerm=flag&type=Experiment&lab.title=Richard+Myers%2C+HAIB . Note: This plasmid is part of the Mendenhall and Meyers CRISPR-based Tagging system to add a tag (currently using FLAG) to endogenous proteins. Please see https://www.addgene.org/crispr/tagging/ for more details.
How to cite: pFETCh_HBP1 was a gift from Eric Mendenhall & Richard M. Myers (Addgene plasmid # 86272 ; http://n2t.net/addgene:86272 ; RRID:Addgene_86272)
