[The description below was written by a language model from this plasmid's Addgene catalogue record and pLannotate feature annotations shown in this document.]
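Description:
pFETCh_HBP1 is a homology-directed repair donor plasmid from a CRISPR epitope-tagging system, built on the pFETCh_Donor backbone to place a FLAG tag at the 3' end of the endogenous human HBP1 coding sequence. It is propagated in E. coli from a high-copy ColE1/pUC-type origin and selected with kanamycin through an aph(3')-Ia KanR gene. Remnants of a pUC-style cloning region (lac promoter/operator, MCS and lacZα fragments) are also annotated in the 7,154 nt sequence.

The payload is a 3XFLAG-P2A-NeoR cassette flanked by HBP1 homology arms that were inserted by Gibson assembly. The arms themselves are not annotated in the feature table, but unannotated stretches lie on either side of the 3xFLAG and neo features, which is where they would be expected. The cassette has no annotated promoter of its own. After in-frame integration at the end of HBP1, the native locus would drive a single transcript, and the P2A peptide would separate the FLAG-tagged HBP1 protein from the neomycin phosphotransferase, so that drug resistance should mark correctly targeted cells.

Upstream of this region the table also shows CMV enhancer/promoter fragments followed by a truncated herpes simplex thymidine kinase (ΔTK), which confers sensitivity to nucleoside analogs such as ganciclovir. Such a cassette could serve for counter-selection against random integration of the plasmid, although the record does not state this purpose.

According to the depositor, the plasmid was co-transfected with a matching Cas9/guide plasmid, PX458_HBP1_1, into HepG2 cells, and editing was confirmed by PCR. The resulting line was used for anti-FLAG ChIP-seq that passed the depositor's quality tests, and anti-FLAG immunoprecipitation followed by mass spectrometry identified HBP1.
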