Features (pLannotate 1.2.2; 19 found; start..end, strand, type, name):
     48..636     +  rep_origin     ori: high-copy-number ColE1/pMB1/pBR322/pUC origin of replication
   1005..1094    +  CDS            lacI (fragment): lac repressor; lacI; The lac repressor binds to the lac operator to inhibit transcription in E. coli. This inhibition can be relieved by adding lactose or isopropyl-β-D-thiogalactopyranoside (IPTG).
   1107..1128    +  protein_bind   CAP binding site: CAP binding activates transcription in the presence of cAMP. E. coli catabolite activator protein
   1143..1173    +  promoter       lac promoter: promoter for the E. coli lac operon
   1181..1197    +  protein_bind   lac operator: The lac repressor binds to the lac operator to inhibit transcription in E. coli. This inhibition can be relieved by adding lactose or isopropyl-β-D-thiogalactopyranoside (IPTG). lac repressor encoded by lacI
   1234..1289    -  misc_feature   MCS: pUC18/19 multiple cloning site
   1290..1309    -  misc_feature   MCS (fragment): pUC18/19 multiple cloning site
   1315..1397    +  enhancer       CMV enhancer (fragment): human cytomegalovirus immediate early enhancer; contains an 18-bp deletion relative to the standard CMV enhancer
   1469..1486    -  promoter       CMV promoter (fragment): human cytomegalovirus (CMV) immediate early promoter
   1549..1600    +  promoter       CMVd2 promoter: truncated human cytomegalovirus (CMV) immediate early promoter that yields moderately reduced expression relative to the full-length promoter
   1691..1762    -  CDS            UL24_HHV11 (fragment): Experimental evidence at protein level: Swiss-Prot protein existence level 1. May participate in nuclear egress of viral particles. Plays a role in the dispersal of several host nucleolar proteins including NCL/nucleolin and NPM1. Since deletion of host NCL/nucleolin negatively impact on nuclear egress, UL24 supposedly acts on this process through its effect on host nucleoli. From Human herpesvirus 1 (strain 17) (HHV-1) (Human herpes simplex virus 1).
   1832..2827    +  CDS            ΔTK: truncated herpes simplex virus thymidine kinase (Salomon et al., 1995) confers sensitivity to nucleoside analogs such as acyclovir or ganciclovir
   2939..3100    +  CDS            UL122 (fragment): VIE2_HCMVT - Experimental evidence at protein level: Swiss-Prot protein existence level 1. Stimulates viral early and late gene expression and thus play a crucial role in the regulation of productive infection. In addition, activates quiescent cells to reenter the cell cycle and upregulates several E2F-responsive genes, which are responsible for pushing the cell into S phase. In S-phase, inhibits cellular DNA synthesis and blocks further cell cycle progression. From Human cytomegalovirus (strain Towne) (HHV-5) (Human herpesvirus 5).
   3950..4003    +  CDS            3xFLAG (fragment): three tandem FLAG® epitope tags
   4007..4031    +  CDS            3xFLAG (fragment): three tandem FLAG® epitope tags
   4115..4906    +  CDS            neo: KKA2_KLEPN - Also known as kan, nptII. Experimental evidence at protein level: Swiss-Prot protein existence level 1. Resistance to kanamycin, neomycin, paromomycin, ribostamycin, butirosin and gentamicin B. From Klebsiella pneumoniae.
   5769..5925    +  CDS            lacZα (fragment): LacZα fragment of β-galactosidase; lacZ fragment
   6007..6822    -  CDS            KanR: aminoglycoside phosphotransferase; aph(3')-Ia; confers resistance to kanamycin in bacteria or G418 (Geneticin®) in eukaryotes
   7007..7147    +  CDS            TRA2_ECOLX (fragment): Protein predicted: Swiss-Prot protein existence level 4. Required for transposition of transposon Tn903. From Escherichia coli.
>Addgene plasmid #86272 | pFETCh_HBP1 | addgene full sequence | sequence record 170774 | Addgene NGS Result
GAGTTCCACTGAGCGTCAGACCCCGTAGAAAAGATCAAAGGATCTTCTTGAGATCCTTTTTTTCTGCGCG
TAATCTGCTGCTTGCAAACAAAAAAACCACCGCTACCAGCGGTGGTTTGTTTGCCGGATCAAGAGCTACC
AACTCTTTTTCCGAAGGTAACTGGCTTCAGCAGAGCGCAGATACCAAATACTGTTCTTCTAGTGTAGCCG
TAGTTAGGCCACCACTTCAAGAACTCTGTAGCACCGCCTACATACCTCGCTCTGCTAATCCTGTTACCAG
TGGCTGCTGCCAGTGGCGATAAGTCGTGTCTTACCGGGTTGGACTCAAGACGATAGTTACCGGATAAGGC
GCAGCGGTCGGGCTGAACGGGGGGTTCGTGCACACAGCCCAGCTTGGAGCGAACGACCTACACCGAACTG
AGATACCTACAGCGTGAGCTATGAGAAAGCGCCACGCTTCCCGAAGGGAGAAAGGCGGACAGGTATCCGG
TAAGCGGCAGGGTCGGAACAGGAGAGCGCACGAGGGAGCTTCCAGGGGGAAACGCCTGGTATCTTTATAG
TCCTGTCGGGTTTCGCCACCTCTGACTTGAGCGTCGATTTTTGTGATGCTCGTCAGGGGGGCGGAGCCTA
TGGAAAAACGCCAGCAACGCGGCCTTTTTACGGTTCCTGGCCTTTTGCTGGCCTTTTGCTCACATGTTCT
TTCCTGCGTTATCCCCTGATTCTGTGGATAACCGTATTACCGCCTTTGAGTGAGCTGATACCGCTCGCCG
CAGCCGAACGACCGAGCGCAGCGAGTCAGTGAGCGAGGAAGCGGAAGAAGCTCGCACATTCAGCAGCGTT
TTTCAGCGCGTTTTCGATCAACGTTTCAATGTTGGTATCAACACCAGGTTTAACTTTGAACTTATCGGCA
CTGACGGTTACTGATTTTGAACTTTTGCTTTGCCACGGAACGGTCTGCGTTGTCGGGAAGATGCGTGATC
TGATCCTTCAACTCAGCAAAAGTTCCCAATACGCAAACCGCCTCTCCCCGCGCGTTGGCCGATTCATTAA
TGCAGCTGGCACGACAGGTTTCCCGACTGGAAAGCGGGCAGTGAGCGCAACGCAATTAATGTGAGTTAGC
TCACTCATTAGGCACCCCAGGCTTTACACTTTATGCTTCCGGCTCGTATGTTGTGTGGAATTGTGAGCGG
ATAACAATTTCACACAGGAAACAGCTATGACCATGATTACGCCAAGCTTGCATGCCTGCAGGTCGACTCT
AGAGGATCCCCGGGTACCGAGCTCGAATTAGCTTGCATGCCTGCAGGTCAATTCCCTGGCATTATGCCCA
GTACATGACCTTATGGGACTTTCCTACTTGGCAGTACATCTACGTATTAGTCATCGCTATTACCATGGTG
ATGCGGTTTTGGCAGTACATCAATGGGCGTGGATAGCGGTTTGACTCACGGGGATTTCAAGTCTCCACCC
CATTGACGTCAATGGGAGTTTGTTTTGGCACCAAAATCAACGGGACTTTCCAAAATGTCGTAACAACTCC
GCCCCATTGACGCAAATGGGCGGTAGGCGTGTACGGTGGGAGGTCTATATAAGCAGAGCTCGTTTAGTGA
ACCGTCAGATCGCCTGGAGACGCCATCCACGCTGTTTTGACCTCCATAGGAGACACCGGGACCGATCCAG
CCTGGGGATCCCGACCATGGCTTCGTACCCCTGCCATCAACACGCGTCTGCGTTCGACCAGGCTGCGCGT
TCTCGCGGCCATAGCAACCGACGTACGGCGTTGCGCCCTCGCCGGCAGCAAGAAGCCACGGAAGTCCGCC
TGGAGCAGAAAATGCCCACGCTACTGCGGGTTTATATAGACGGTCCTCACGGGATGGGGAAAACCACCAC
CACGCAACTGCTGGTGGCCCTGGGTTCGCGCGACGATATCGTCTACGTACCCGAGCCGATGACTTACTGG
CAGGTGCTGGGGGCTTCCGAGACAATCGCGAACATCTACACCACACAACACCGCCTCGACCAGGGTGAGA
TATCGGCCGGGGACGCGGCGGTGGTAATGACAAGCGCCCAGATAACAATGGGCATGCCTTATGCCGTGAC
CGACGCCGTTCTGGCTCCTCATATCGGGGGGGAGGCTGGGAGCTCACATGCCCCGCCCCCGGCCCTCACC
CTCATCTTCGACCGCCATCCCATCGCCGCCCTCCTGTGCTACCCGGCCGCGCGATACCTTATGGGCAGCA
TGACCCCCCAGGCCGTGCTGGCGTTCGTGGCCCTCATCCCGCCGACCTTGCCCGGCACAAACATCGTGTT
GGGGGCCCTTCCGGAGGACAGACACATCGACCGCCTGGCCAAACGCCAGCGCCCCGGCGAGCGGCTTGAC
CTGGCTATGCTGGCCGCGATTCGCCGCGTTTACGGGCTGCTTGCCAATACGGTGCGGTATCTGCAGGGCG
GCGGGTCGTGGCGGGAGGATTGGGGACAGCTTTCGGGGACGGCCGTGCCGCCCCAGGGTGCCGAGCCCCA
GAGCAACGCGGGCCCACGACCCCATATCGGGGACACGTTATTTACCCTGTTTCGGGCCCCCGAGTTGCTG
GCCCCCAACGGCGACCTGTACAACGTGTTTGCCTGGGCCTTGGACGTCTTGGCCAAACGCCTCCGTCCCA
TGCACGTCTTTATCCTGGATTACGACCAATCGCCCGCCGGCTGCCGGGACGCCCTGCTGCAACTTACCTC
CGGGATGGTCCAGACCCACGTCACCACCCCCGGCTCCATACCGACGATCTGCGACCTGGCGCGCACGTTT
GCCCGGGAGATGGGGGAGGCTAACTGAGGATCCCACGTCACTATTGTATACTCTATATTATACTCTATGT
TATACTCTGTAATCCTACTCAATAAACGTGTCACGCCTGTGAAACCGTACTAAGTCTCCCGTGTATTCTT
ATCACCATCAGGTGACATCCTCGCCCAGGCTGTCAATCATGCCGGTATCGATTCCAGTAGCACCGGCCCC
ACGCTGACAACCCACTCTTGCAGCGTTAGCAGCGCCCCTCTTAACAAGCCGACCCCCACCAGCGTCGCGG
TTACTAACACTCCTCTCCCCGACCTGCAGCCCAGCTGTAGAAAATTTCTCTAATAATTTTGGGATTGTCT
CAACAGCTTTTTTTCCTTAATTGGTGAGGGACCAATAAGGCTGGAGGTGTTGGGGTATGTTAGCTGTCAT
TCATGGGGACTTGTGCCATTGGCACAGAATTTCTAGATTGAAAAATTTCAAGGAGGAGAAGAAATAGGCC
CAGGAATGGTGGCAAACAAGTCTATATGATAAGCTATCTTGGATAGACTTGTTTCTTATAACTTTTCCAT
TACTAAACTAGCATCTTTTAGGTTCAGCGTTTTTAGATTAATTGCAAAAAAATTACATGTGATATAGTGG
GGTCAATTTGAAGTATCATTGAAAGATGAAGGGAAGATATCAATATTTTTATAGTAGGAGGGCTGGCCAA
AGATGTTTTAAATTCATTGTGTACATGTGCCTGTTTCTTAGTAAAATGCAGGTCATATCTGTTTAAATTT
TTCACAATTTCTTTAAAAATAGTGGTCAGTCAGTAGTCAGATGAGAGGGTGGCTGAACTGAATTTTGGCA
GTTCTTGGTTAATTTAGAATTTCATGTGTTCGGACTTTTCCTGTATCCCTTTTCTGTTCATCCTAGTCAA
TGTCTTATCATTGCATACATTTTCTGGATGCTTGAGCCATCAGATATCAGCTAGCTTTTTAAAATCACCT
TTAAGAAAGCAGTATTTTCTAATAGTAAATTTATAAACATCTTATACATCTTAGCTTTCATATATAGGAT
TACTATGTATTGATTTGTAAACATTCACTGAGTTTAATTTTATTTCCACAGGGCTCACAACAACATGGGA
GCGGAGGAGGTTCCGGTGGAGGTGGTTCTGGAGATTACAAGGATGACGACGATAAGGGCGATTACAAGGA
TGACGACGATAAGGGAGATTACAAGGATGACGACGATAAGGTTTCAGGAAGCGGAGCTACTAACTTCAGC
CTGCTGAAGCAGGCTGGAGACGTGGAGGAGAACCCTGGACCTGGATCGTTTCGCATGATTGAACAAGATG
GATTGCACGCAGGTTCTCCGGCCGCTTGGGTGGAGAGGCTATTCGGCTATGACTGGGCACAACAGACAAT
CGGCTGCTCTGATGCCGCCGTGTTCCGGCTGTCAGCGCAGGGGCGCCCGGTTCTTTTTGTCAAGACCGAC
CTGTCCGGTGCCCTGAATGAACTGCAGGACGAGGCAGCGCGGCTATCGTGGCTGGCCACGACGGGCGTTC
CTTGCGCAGCTGTGCTCGACGTTGTCACTGAAGCGGGAAGGGACTGGCTGCTATTGGGCGAAGTGCCGGG
GCAGGATCTCCTGTCATCTCACCTTGCTCCTGCCGAGAAAGTATCCATCATGGCTGATGCAATGCGGCGG
CTGCATACGCTTGATCCGGCTACCTGCCCATTCGACCACCAAGCGAAACATCGCATCGAGCGAGCACGTA
CTCGGATGGAAGCCGGTCTTGTCGATCAGGATGATCTGGACGAAGAGCATCAGGGGCTCGCGCCAGCCGA
ACTGTTCGCCAGGCTCAAGGCGCGCATGCCCGACGGCGAGGATCTCGTCGTGACCCATGGCGATGCCTGC
TTGCCGAATATCATGGTGGAAAATGGCCGCTTTTCTGGATTCATCGACTGTGGCCGGCTGGGTGTGGCCG
ACCGCTATCAGGACATAGCGTTGGCTACCCGTGATATTGCTGAAGAGCTTGGCGGCGAATGGGCTGACCG
CTTCCTCGTGCTTTACGGTATCGCCGCTCCCGATTCGCAGCGCATCGCCTTCTATCGCCTTCTTGACGAG
TTCTTCTGATTCGAACATCACCAGGATGCTTATGTTCTTAAGTCTATATTTGCATATACATTGACTCTTG
ATGGAAAGACTTAAGAAGATCAAGGTCTCACCATTTGTCCTCAATTCGTGTGACCATAAGATACTGATAG
CATTGAGTCTTGAAATGATTTAATAATATGAGTGAGGATTTGCTTTCTCCATTAGAGCATTAAGCTAAAA
CTATCAACATTTTAAACCAAATTGCCTTATTTTTCTTCCAAACTTCATATATGTCTATCAGGTAATAATA
GGCTTGAAAATTGATATCCTGTGGTGCTAAAGTACAGTAGAAAGAGAGGAGAAGTGTATACATGTTTTAT
TTTAAATTGTACGAAAGGGGAATTTAAAAAATATGTAACTGCTGTTTATACATTGGCTCCTTACTGCTTA
TTAATCTGTATTGTACACATGATGAAATGAAGCAGAAGCTGGGAGTCGGCCTTTCCTCTAGTAACCACCA
CATGGCTCAGCATCTGTGCCAAACATAGGCGCTCCTAGTCTGGTCAGTGCCAAGAGGCTACCAGAACATG
GGGCAGGTGGCTGGTGTTGGTGTCCCAGCCTAAGAGCCACCTGCTGCAGTTACCATGGCATGCTGAGTTG
ATGCACCAGGTGGCAGCAGCCATCCGTTATTATTTCCAATGGAGACCTAGCCCAGGCCAAGGTAAAGTTA
GTTAATAGCATTGGGATATAGTCACTGTAATGGTGCTATTAACAAACAGTCAACACCATTGTATTTTTTA
ACTTCGTGTTCTGTATCTCCTCAGCCATGTATCTTAAATATATTTTGTCCTTGGAAAGTCCTCTCCACTG
ACTGTAGCCTCCAATTCACTGGCCGTCGTTCACTGGCCGTCGTTTTACAACGTCGTGACTGGGAAAACCC
TGGCGTTACCCAACTTAATCGCCTTGCAGCACATCCCCCTTTCGCCAGCTGGCGTAATAGCGAAGAGGCC
CGCACCGATCGCCCTTCCCAACAGTTGCGCAGCCTGAATGGCGAATGCGATTTATTCAACAAAGCCGCCG
TCCCGTCAAGTCAGCGTAATGCTCTGCCAGTGTTACAACCAATTAACCAATTCTGATTAGAAAAACTCAT
CGAGCATCAAATGAAACTGCAATATATTCATATCAGGATTATCAATACCATATTTTTGAAAAAGCCGTTT
CTGTAATGAAGGAGAAAACTCACCGAGGCAGTTCCATAGGATGGCAAGATCCTGGTATCGGTCTGCGATT
CCGACTCGTCCAACATCAATACAACCTATTAATTTCCCCTCGTCAAAAATAAGGTTATCAAGTGAGAAAT
CACCATGAGTGACGACTGAATCCGGTGAGAATGGCAAAAGCTTATGCATTTCTTTCCAGACTTGTTCAAC
AGGCCAGCCATTACGCTCGTCATCAAAATCACTCGCATCAACCAAACCGTTATTCATTCGTGATTGCGCC
TGAGCGAGACGAAATACGCGATCGCTGTTAAAAGGACAATTACAAACAGGAATCGAATGCAACCGGCGCA
GGAACACTGCCAGCGCATCAACAATATTTTCACCTGAATCAGGATATTCTTCTAATACCTGGAATGCTGT
TTTCCCGGGGATCGCAGTGGTGAGTAACCATGCATCATCAGGAGTACGGATAAAATGCTTGATGGTCGGA
AGAGGCATAAATTCCGTCAGCCAGTTTAGTCTGACCATCTCATCTGTAACATCATTGGCAACGCTACCTT
TGCCATGTTTCAGAAACAACTCTGGCGCATCGGGCTTCCCATACAATCGATAGATTGTCGCACCTGATTG
CCCGACATTATCGCGAGCCCATTTATACCCATATAAATCAGCATCCATGTTGGAATTTAATCGCGGCTTC
GAGCAAGACGTTTCCCGTTGAATATGGCTCATAACACCCCTTGTATTACTGTTTATGTAAGCAGACAGTT
TTATTGTTCATGATGATATATTTTTATCTTGTGCAATGTAACATCAGAGATTTTGAGACACAACGTGGCT
TTGTTGAATAAATCGAACTTTTGCTGAGTTGAAGGATCAGATCACGCATCTTCCCGACAACGCAGACCGT
TCCGTGGCAAAGCAAAAGTTCAAAATCACCAACTGGTCCACCTACAACAAAGCTCTCATCAACCGTGGCT
CCCTCACTTTCTGGCTGGATGATGGGGCGATTCAGGCCTGGTATGAGTCAGCAACACCTTCTTCACGAGG
CAGACCTCTCGACG
